Addgene plasmid #124789: pMaCTag-P19
Purpose: Template for C-terminal PCR tagging of mammalian genes (Puromycin selection) with mCherry-mNeonGreen
Depositing lab: Michael Knop. Depositing organization: Universitaet Heidelberg. Publication: CRISPR-Cas12a-assisted PCR tagging of mammalian genes. Fueller J, Herbst K, Meurer M, Gubicza K, Kurtulmus B, Knopf JD, Kirrmaier D, Buchmuller BC, Pereira G, Lemberg MK, Knop M. J Cell Biol. 2020 Jun 1;219(6). pii: 151766. doi: 10.1083/jcb.201910210. PubMed 32406907.
Backbone
  Vector backbone: pFA6a
  Backbone size w/o insert (bp): 2412
  Vector type: PCR Template
  Selectable markers: Puromycin
Growth in bacteria
  Bacterial resistance: Ampicillin, 100 μg/mL
  Growth temperature: 37°C
  Growth strain: DH5alpha
  Copy number: High Copy
Gene/Insert
  Gene/Insert name: mCherry-mNeonGreen
  Species: H. sapiens (human)
  Promoter: None
  Tag / fusion protein: mCherry-mNeonGreen (C terminal on backbone)
  Cloning method: Restriction Enzyme; 5′ cloning site BamHI (not destroyed); 3′ cloning site SpeI (not destroyed)
  Sequencing primers: 5′ SP6; 3′ AAACCACAACTAGAATGCAGTG
Terms and licenses: Academic/Nonprofit Terms; Industry Terms: Not Available to Industry
Depositor comments: Template plasmid for C-terminal PCR tagging of mammalian genes. For M1 and M2 tagging oligo design please visit www.pcr-tagging.com Please visit https://www.biorxiv.org/content/early/2018/11/20/473876 for BioRxiv preprint
How to cite: pMaCTag-P19 was a gift from Michael Knop (Addgene plasmid # 124789 ; http://n2t.net/addgene:124789 ; RRID:Addgene_124789)
