[The description below was written by a language model from this plasmid's Addgene catalogue record and pLannotate feature annotations shown in this document.]
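Description:
pMaCTag-P19 is a PCR template plasmid built on the pFA6a backbone, intended as the source of a tagging cassette for C-terminal tagging of mammalian genes at their endogenous loci rather than for direct expression. It is maintained in E. coli as a high-copy plasmid through a ColE1/pUC-type origin and an ampicillin resistance gene. Short lacI, rop and bom fragments annotated in the backbone are remnants with no evident function, and SP6 and T7 promoters flank the cassette.

The payload begins with a promoterless tandem fluorescent protein tag, mCherry followed by mNeonGreen, terminated by an SV40 polyadenylation signal. Having no promoter of its own, the tag is expressed only when fused in frame to the 3′ end of a target gene. Downstream lies a puromycin resistance unit, in which the SV40 enhancer/early promoter drives the pac gene with a bGH poly(A) signal, followed by a human U6 RNA polymerase III promoter at the end of the cassette. In the CRISPR-Cas12a-assisted PCR tagging approach for which the plasmid was deposited, the cassette is amplified with two gene-specific tagging oligos (M1 and M2) that supply homology to the target locus. The position of the U6 promoter is consistent with the reverse oligo appending a Cas12a crRNA sequence, so that the PCR product itself directs cleavage of the locus, although the record does not spell this out. Two loxP sites bracket the puromycin marker and U6 promoter, which should allow Cre-mediated excision of these elements after puromycin selection of tagged cells, leaving the red-green tandem tag at the locus.
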