Features (pLannotate 1.2.2; 17 found; start..end, strand, type, name):
      1..19      +  promoter       SP6 promoter: promoter for bacteriophage SP6 RNA polymerase
     81..785     +  CDS            mCherry: mCherry is a basic (constitutively fluorescent) red fluorescent protein published in 2004, derived from Discosoma sp.. It is reported to be a very rapidly-maturing monomer with low acid sensitivity.
    816..1523    +  CDS            mNeonGreen: mNeonGreen is a basic (constitutively fluorescent) green/yellow fluorescent protein published in 2013, derived from Branchiostoma lanceolatum. It is reported to be a very rapidly-maturing monomer with moderate acid sensitivity.
   1533..1654    +  polyA_signal   SV40 poly(A) signal: SV40 polyadenylation signal
   1661..1694    +  protein_bind   loxP: Cre-mediated recombination occurs in the 8-bp core sequence (GCATACAT). Cre recombinase
   1701..2017    +  promoter       SV40 promoter: SV40 enhancer and early promoter
   2030..2626    +  CDS            pac: PUAC_STRAD - Protein predicted: Swiss-Prot protein existence level 4. Detoxification of puromycin. From Streptomyces alboniger.
   2639..2863    +  polyA_signal   bGH poly(A) signal: bovine growth hormone polyadenylation signal
   2870..3110    +  promoter       U6 promoter: RNA polymerase III promoter for human U6 snRNA
   3120..3153    +  protein_bind   loxP: Cre-mediated recombination occurs in the 8-bp core sequence (GCATACAT). Cre recombinase
   3191..3209    -  promoter       T7 promoter: promoter for bacteriophage T7 RNA polymerase
   3231..3284    -  CDS            lacI (fragment): lac repressor; lacI; The lac repressor binds to the lac operator to inhibit transcription in E. coli. This inhibition can be relieved by adding lactose or isopropyl-β-D-thiogalactopyranoside (IPTG).
   3467..4055    -  rep_origin     ori: high-copy-number ColE1/pMB1/pBR322/pUC origin of replication
   4226..5086    -  CDS            AmpR: β-lactamase; bla; confers resistance to ampicillin, carbenicillin, and related antibiotics
   5087..5191    -  promoter       AmpR promoter: bla
   5286..5321    +  CDS            rop (fragment): Rop protein, which maintains plasmids at low copy number; rop
   5423..5474    +  misc_feature   bom (fragment): basis of mobility region from pBR322
>Addgene plasmid #124789 | pMaCTag-P19 | addgene full sequence | sequence record 243814 | Addgene NGS Result
ATTTAGGTGACACTATAGAACGCGGCCGCCAGCTGAAGCTTCGTACGTCAGGTGGAGGAGGTAGTGGCGG
AGGCGGATCCGTGAGCAAGGGCGAGGAGGATAACATGGCCATCATCAAGGAGTTCATGCGCTTCAAGGTG
CACATGGAGGGCTCCGTGAACGGCCACGAGTTCGAGATCGAGGGCGAGGGCGAGGGCCGCCCCTACGAGG
GCACCCAGACCGCCAAGCTGAAGGTGACCAAGGGTGGCCCCCTGCCCTTCGCCTGGGACATCCTGTCCCC
TCAGTTCATGTACGGCTCCAAGGCCTACGTGAAGCACCCCGCCGACATCCCCGACTACTTGAAGCTGTCC
TTCCCCGAGGGCTTCAAGTGGGAGCGCGTGATGAACTTCGAGGACGGCGGCGTGGTGACCGTGACCCAGG
ACTCCTCCCTGCAGGACGGCGAGTTCATCTACAAGGTGAAGCTGCGCGGCACCAACTTCCCCTCCGACGG
CCCCGTAATGCAGAAGAAGACCATGGGCTGGGAGGCCTCCTCCGAGCGGATGTACCCCGAGGACGGCGCC
CTGAAGGGCGAGATCAAGCAGAGGCTGAAGCTGAAGGACGGCGGCCACTACGACGCTGAGGTCAAGACCA
CCTACAAGGCCAAGAAGCCCGTGCAGCTGCCCGGCGCCTACAACGTCAACATCAAGTTGGACATCACCTC
CCACAACGAGGACTACACCATCGTGGAACAGTACGAACGCGCCGAGGGCCGCCACTCCACCGGCGGCATG
GACGAGCTGTACAAGGGTGCAGGAGCTGGAACCGGTGCAGGAGCTATGGTGAGCAAGGGCGAGGAGGATA
ACATGGCCTCTCTCCCAGCGACACATGAGTTACACATCTTTGGCTCCATCAACGGTGTGGACTTTGACAT
GGTGGGTCAGGGCACCGGCAATCCAAATGATGGTTATGAGGAGTTAAACCTGAAGTCCACCAAGGGTGAC
CTCCAGTTCTCCCCCTGGATTCTGGTCCCTCATATCGGGTATGGCTTCCATCAGTACCTGCCCTACCCTG
ACGGGATGTCGCCTTTCCAGGCCGCCATGGTAGATGGCTCCGGATACCAAGTCCATCGCACAATGCAGTT
TGAAGATGGTGCCTCCCTTACTGTTAACTACCGCTACACCTACGAGGGAAGCCACATCAAAGGAGAGGCC
CAGGTGAAGGGGACTGGTTTCCCTGCTGACGGTCCTGTGATGACCAACTCGCTGACCGCTGCGGACTGGT
GCAGGTCGAAGAAGACTTACCCCAACGACAAAACCATCATCAGTACCTTTAAGTGGAGTTACACCACTGG
AAATGGCAAGCGCTACCGGAGCACTGCGCGGACCACCTACACCTTTGCCAAGCCAATGGCGGCTAACTAT
CTGAAGAACCAGCCGATGTACGTGTTCCGTAAGACGGAGCTCAAGCACTCCAAGACCGAGCTCAACTTCA
AGGAGTGGCAAAAGGCCTTTACCGATGTGATGGGCATGGACGAGCTGTACAAGTGAACTAGTAACTTGTT
TATTGCAGCTTATAATGGTTACAAATAAAGCAATAGCATCACAAATTTCACAAATAAAGCATTTTTTTCA
CTGCATTCTAGTTGTGGTTTGTCCAAACTCATCAATGTATCTTAGTCGATATAACTTCGTATAGCATACA
TTATACGAAGTTATGTCGACGGTGTGGAAAGTCCCCAGGCTCCCCAGCAGGCAGAAGTATGCAAAGCATG
CATCTCAATTAGTCAGCAACCAGGTGTGGAAAGTCCCCAGGCTCCCCAGCAGGCAGAAGTATGCAAAGCA
TGCATCTCAATTAGTCAGCAACCATAGTCCCGCCCCTAACTCCGCCCATCCCGCCCCTAACTCCGCCCAG
TTCCGCCCATTCTCCGCCCCATGGCTGACTAATTTTTTTTATTTATGCAGAGGCCGAGGCCGCCTCGGCC
TCTGAGCTATTCCAGAAGTAGTGAGGAGGCTTTTTTGGAGGCCTAGGCTTTTGCAAAGAATTCGCCACCA
TGACTGAGTACAAGCCTACTGTGCGTTTAGCCACCAGGGATGATGTGCCACGAGCCGTGAGGACACTAGC
AGCCGCCTTTGCTGACTACCCAGCTACAAGGCACACCGTGGACCCTGACAGACACATTGAAAGAGTCACA
GAACTTCAGGAGCTGTTTTTAACTAGGGTGGGCCTGGATATTGGCAAAGTCTGGGTGGCCGATGATGGAG
CAGCAGTTGCAGTGTGGACCACCCCAGAGTCTGTTGAAGCTGGAGCTGTCTTTGCAGAAATTGGACCAAG
AATGGCCGAGTTATCTGGCAGCAGGCTGGCTGCTCAACAGCAGATGGAAGGATTATTAGCTCCCCACAGA
CCCAAGGAGCCTGCCTGGTTCCTGGCAACAGTTGGAGTTTCTCCAGACCATCAGGGCAAGGGCTTAGGAT
CTGCTGTGGTGCTGCCTGGTGTGGAAGCAGCTGAGAGAGCTGGGGTGCCAGCATTTCTGGAGACATCAGC
TCCTAGAAACCTGCCCTTCTATGAACGGCTGGGCTTCACAGTGACTGCTGATGTGGAGGTGCCTGAGGGC
CCCAGAACCTGGTGCATGACAAGAAAACCAGGAGCCTGACTGCAGCGACTGTGCCTTCTAGTTGCCAGCC
ATCTGTTGTTTGCCCCTCCCCCGTGCCTTCCTTGACCCTGGAAGGTGCCACTCCCACTGTCCTTTCCTAA
TAAAATGAGGAAATTGCATCGCATTGTCTGAGTAGGTGTCATTCTATTCTGGGGGGTGGGGTGGGGCAGG
ACAGCAAGGGGGAGGATTGGGAAGACAATAGCAGGCATGCTGGGGATGCGGTGGGCTCTATGGCTCGAGG
AGGGCCTATTTCCCATGATTCCTTCATATTTGCATATACGATACAAGGCTGTTAGAGAGATAATTGGAAT
TAATTTGACTGTAAACACAAAGATATTAGTACAAAATACGTGACGTAGAAAGTAATAATTTCTTGGGTAG
TTTGCAGTTTTAAAATTATGTTTTAAAATGGACTATCATATGCTTACCGTAACTTGAAAGTATTTCGATT
TCTTGGCTTTATATATCTTGTGGAAAGGACGAAACACCGATAACTTCGTATAGCATACATTATACGAAGT
TATGGTACCGATGCAGCTAGCCCGCGGATCTGCCGGTCTCCCTATAGTGAGTCGTATTAATTTCGATAAG
CCAGGTTAACCTGCATTAATGAATCGGCCAACGCGCGGGGAGAGGCGGTTTGCGTATTGGGCGCTCTTCC
GCTTCCTCGCTCACTGACTCGCTGCGCTCGGTCGTTCGGCTGCGGCGAGCGGTATCAGCTCACTCAAAGG
CGGTAATACGGTTATCCACAGAATCAGGGGATAACGCAGGAAAGAACATGTGAGCAAAAGGCCAGCAAAA
GGCCAGGAACCGTAAAAAGGCCGCGTTGCTGGCGTTTTTCCATAGGCTCCGCCCCCCTGACGAGCATCAC
AAAAATCGACGCTCAAGTCAGAGGTGGCGAAACCCGACAGGACTATAAAGATACCAGGCGTTTCCCCCTG
GAAGCTCCCTCGTGCGCTCTCCTGTTCCGACCCTGCCGCTTACCGGATACCTGTCCGCCTTTCTCCCTTC
GGGAAGCGTGGCGCTTTCTCATAGCTCACGCTGTAGGTATCTCAGTTCGGTGTAGGTCGTTCGCTCCAAG
CTGGGCTGTGTGCACGAACCCCCCGTTCAGCCCGACCGCTGCGCCTTATCCGGTAACTATCGTCTTGAGT
CCAACCCGGTAAGACACGACTTATCGCCACTGGCAGCAGCCACTGGTAACAGGATTAGCAGAGCGAGGTA
TGTAGGCGGTGCTACAGAGTTCTTGAAGTGGTGGCCTAACTACGGCTACACTAGAAGAACAGTATTTGGT
ATCTGCGCTCTGCTGAAGCCAGTTACCTTCGGAAAAAGAGTTGGTAGCTCTTGATCCGGCAAACAAACCA
CCGCTGGTAGCGGTGGTTTTTTTGTTTGCAAGCAGCAGATTACGCGCAGAAAAAAAGGATCTCAAGAAGA
TCCTTTGATCTTTTCTACGGGGTCTGACGCTCAGTGGAACGAAAACTCACGTTAAGGGATTTTGGTCATG
AGATTATCAAAAAGGATCTTCACCTAGATCCTTTTAAATTAAAAATGAAGTTTTAAATCAATCTAAAGTA
TATATGAGTAAACTTGGTCTGACAGTTACCAATGCTTAATCAGTGAGGCACCTATCTCAGCGATCTGTCT
ATTTCGTTCATCCATAGTTGCCTGACTCCCCGTCGTGTAGATAACTACGATACGGGAGGGCTTACCATCT
GGCCCCAGTGCTGCAATGATACCGCGAGACCCACGCTCACCGGCTCCAGATTTATCAGCAATAAACCAGC
CAGCCGGAAGGGCCGAGCGCAGAAGTGGTCCTGCAACTTTATCCGCCTCCATCCAGTCTATTAATTGTTG
CCGGGAAGCTAGAGTAAGTAGTTCGCCAGTTAATAGTTTGCGCAACGTTGTTGCCATTGCTACAGGCATC
GTGGTGTCACGCTCGTCGTTTGGTATGGCTTCATTCAGCTCCGGTTCCCAACGATCAAGGCGAGTTACAT
GATCCCCCATGTTGTGCAAAAAAGCGGTTAGCTCCTTCGGTCCTCCGATCGTTGTCAGAAGTAAGTTGGC
CGCAGTGTTATCACTCATGGTTATGGCAGCACTGCATAATTCTCTTACTGTCATGCCATCCGTAAGATGC
TTTTCTGTGACTGGTGAGTACTCAACCAAGTCATTCTGAGAATAGTGTATGCGGCGACCGAGTTGCTCTT
GCCCGGCGTCAATACGGGATAATACCGCGCCACATAGCAGAACTTTAAAAGTGCTCATCATTGGAAAACG
TTCTTCGGGGCGAAAACTCTCAAGGATCTTACCGCTGTTGAGATCCAGTTCGATGTAACCCACTCGTGCA
CCCAACTGATCTTCAGCATCTTTTACTTTCACCAGCGTTTCTGGGTGAGCAAAAACAGGAAGGCAAAATG
CCGCAAAAAAGGGAATAAGGGCGACACGGAAATGTTGAATACTCATACTCTTCCTTTTTCAATATTATTG
AAGCATTTATCAGGGTTATTGTCTCATGAGCGGATACATATTTGAATGTATTTAGAAAAATAAACAAATA
GGGGTTCCGCGCACATTTCCCCGAAAAGTGCCACCTGACGTCTAAGAAACCATTATTATCATGACATTAA
CCTATAAAAATAGGCGTATCACGAGGCCCTTTCGTCTCGCGCGTTTCGGTGATGACGGTGAAAACCTCTG
ACACATGCAGCTCCCGGAGACGGTCACAGCTTGTCTGTAAGCGGATGCCGGGAGCAGACAAGCCCGTCAG
GGCGCGTCAGCGGGTGTTGGCGGGTGTCGGGGCTGGCTTAACTATGCGGCATCAGAGCAGATTGTACTGA
GAGTGCACCATATGGACATATTGTCGTTAGAACGCGGCTACAATTAATACATAACCTTATGTATCATACA
CATACG
